Addgene plasmid #111407: pScaf-8064.1
Purpose: pScaf phagemid with insert for generating DNA origami scaffold 8064 bases in length (v1)
Depositing lab: Shawn Douglas. Depositing organization: University of California, San Francisco (UCSF). Publication: Construction of a novel phagemid to produce custom DNA origami scaffolds. Nafisi PM, Aksel T, Douglas SM. Synth Biol (Oxf). 2018 Jan;3(1). doi: 10.1093/synbio/ysy015. Epub 2018 Aug 9. PubMed 30984875.
Backbone
  Vector backbone: pScaf
  Backbone size w/o insert (bp): 3154
  Total vector size (bp): 10819
  Modifications to backbone: Sequence inserted between KpnI/BamHI restriction sites
  Vector type: Bacterial Expression
Growth in bacteria
  Bacterial resistance: Ampicillin, 100 μg/mL
  Growth temperature: 37°C
  Growth strain: DH5alpha
  Growth instructions: 37°C for plasmid growth, 30°C for phagemid ssDNA preparation (if transformed into HFR/F+/F' strain)
  Copy number: High Copy
Gene/Insert
  Gene/Insert name: pScaf-ACK
  Insert size (bp): 7683
  Cloning method: Restriction Enzyme; 5′ cloning site KpnI (not destroyed); 3′ cloning site BamHI (not destroyed)
  Sequencing primers: 5′ TAAGGGATTTTGCCGATTTC; 3′ CACAGGAAACAGCTATGACCATGATT
Terms and licenses: Academic/Nonprofit Terms; Industry Terms: Not Available to Industry
Depositor comments: Preprint available at https://www.biorxiv.org/content/early/2018/04/27/309682
How to cite: pScaf-8064.1 was a gift from Shawn Douglas (Addgene plasmid # 111407 ; http://n2t.net/addgene:111407 ; RRID:Addgene_111407)
