[The description below was written by a language model from this plasmid's Addgene catalogue record and pLannotate feature annotations shown in this document.]
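Description:
pScaf-8064.1 is a 10.8 kb bacterial phagemid built on the pScaf backbone and designed to produce a custom single-stranded DNA scaffold, 8064 bases long, for DNA origami. It is maintained in E. coli as a high-copy double-stranded plasmid through a ColE1/pUC-type origin and is selected with ampicillin via the β-lactamase gene and its own promoter. Remnants of a pUC-style lac region (CAP site, lac promoter, partial operator and a lacI fragment), together with small rop and bom fragments, are backbone leftovers. The record does not indicate that they drive any payload.

The functional core is a pair of filamentous phage origin elements: a full M13 origin at the start of the annotated sequence and a partial f1 origin fragment about 8 kb downstream, both in the same orientation. In phagemid systems of this type, the complete origin initiates rolling-circle (+)-strand synthesis, and a truncated origin can act as a terminator. On that reading, only the region between the two elements would be released as circular ssDNA and packaged, leaving out the plasmid origin and resistance gene. This fits a scaffold shorter than the whole plasmid, although the record does not spell out the mechanism.

The 7683 bp insert, named pScaf-ACK, was cloned between retained KpnI and BamHI sites. It is annotated as fragments of bacteriophage lambda genes (lom, stf, bor, Rz, R), the E. coli genes ybcW and ydfO, and an antisense fragment of human DYNC2H1. These pieces appear to serve as sequence-diverse filler that sets scaffold length rather than as expressed genes. ssDNA production requires an F-pilus-bearing host strain. The record does not describe how the phage proteins needed for packaging are supplied.
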