Features (pLannotate 1.2.2; 20 found; start..end, strand, type, name):
     44..424     +  rep_origin     M13 ori (sequence partly withheld): M13 bacteriophage origin of replication; arrow indicates direction of (+) strand synthesis
    444..584     +  CDS            lom (fragment): VLOM_LAMBD - Experimental evidence at protein level: Swiss-Prot protein existence level 1. Incorporated into the outer membrane of the host during infection. Lom is expressed during lysogeny in E.coli. From Escherichia phage lambda (Bacteriophage lambda).
    652..1836    +  CDS            stf (fragment): FIBER_LAMBD - Protein inferred from homology: Swiss-Prot protein existence level 3. Forms tail fibers that play a role in primary attachment of virion to host receptors. Assembles with Tail fiber assembly protein to form fibers attached to virion tail tip. Fibers are about 35nm long and have a thin, uniform diameter. There are presumaby six fibers per virion. They bind in a reversible manner to host molecules, attaching transiently the virion to the host until tail tip interacts with LamB and injects viral DNA into the cell. From Escherichia phage lambda (Bacteriophage lambda).
   1827..2972    +  CDS            stf (fragment): FIBER_LAMBD - Protein inferred from homology: Swiss-Prot protein existence level 3. Forms tail fibers that play a role in primary attachment of virion to host receptors. Assembles with Tail fiber assembly protein to form fibers attached to virion tail tip. Fibers are about 35nm long and have a thin, uniform diameter. There are presumaby six fibers per virion. They bind in a reversible manner to host molecules, attaching transiently the virion to the host until tail tip interacts with LamB and injects viral DNA into the cell. From Escherichia phage lambda (Bacteriophage lambda).
   3180..3383    -  CDS            ybcW: YBCW_ECO57 - Protein inferred from homology: Swiss-Prot protein existence level 3. From Escherichia coli O157:H7.
   3669..4076    +  CDS            ydfO: YDFO_ECOLI - Experimental evidence at protein level: Swiss-Prot protein existence level 1. From Escherichia coli (strain K12).
   4369..4659    +  CDS            bor: BOR_LAMBD - Experimental evidence at protein level: Swiss-Prot protein existence level 1. Not known; is expressed during lysogeny in Escherichia coli. From Escherichia phage lambda (Bacteriophage lambda).
   4697..5155    -  CDS            Rz: SPAN1_LAMBD - Experimental evidence at protein level: Swiss-Prot protein existence level 1. Component of the spanin complex that disrupts the host outer membrane and participates in cell lysis during virus exit (PubMed:22904283, PubMed:23387988, PubMed:25870259). The spanin complex conducts the final step in host lysis by disrupting the outer membrane after holin and endolysin have permeabilized the inner membrane and degraded the host peptidoglycans (PubMed:25870259). Host outer membrane disruption is due to local fusion between the inner and outer membrane performed by the spanin complex (Pu
   5155..5544    -  CDS            R (fragment): ENLYS_LAMBD - Experimental evidence at protein level: Swiss-Prot protein existence level 1. Endolysin with transglycosylase activity that degrades host peptidoglycans and participates with the holin and spanin proteins in the sequential events which lead to the programmed host cell lysis releasing the mature viral particles. Once the holin has permeabilized the host cell membrane, the endolysin can reach the periplasm and break down the peptidoglycan layer. From Escherichia phage lambda (Bacteriophage lambda).
   5554..8100    -  CDS            DYNC2H1 (fragment): DYHC2_HUMAN - Also known as DHC1B, DHC2, DNCH2, DYH1B, KIAA1997. Experimental evidence at protein level: Swiss-Prot protein existence level 1. May function as a motor for intraflagellar retrograde transport. Functions in cilia biogenesis. May play a role in transport between endoplasmic reticulum and Golgi or organization of the Golgi in cells (By similarity). From Homo sapiens (Human).
   8108..8426    +  rep_origin     f1 ori (fragment) (sequence partly withheld): f1 bacteriophage origin of replication; arrow indicates direction of (+) strand synthesis
   8475..8497    -  protein_bind   lac operator (fragment): The lac repressor binds to the lac operator to inhibit transcription in E. coli. This inhibition can be relieved by adding lactose or isopropyl-β-D-thiogalactopyranoside (IPTG). lac repressor encoded by lacI
   8501..8531    -  promoter       lac promoter: promoter for the E. coli lac operon
   8546..8567    -  protein_bind   CAP binding site: CAP binding activates transcription in the presence of cAMP. E. coli catabolite activator protein
   8580..8672    -  CDS            lacI (fragment): lac repressor; lacI; The lac repressor binds to the lac operator to inhibit transcription in E. coli. This inhibition can be relieved by adding lactose or isopropyl-β-D-thiogalactopyranoside (IPTG).
   8855..9443    -  rep_origin     ori: high-copy-number ColE1/pMB1/pBR322/pUC origin of replication
   9614..10474   -  CDS            AmpR: β-lactamase; bla; confers resistance to ampicillin, carbenicillin, and related antibiotics
  10475..10579   -  promoter       AmpR promoter: bla
  10674..10709   +  CDS            rop (fragment): Rop protein, which maintains plasmids at low copy number; rop
  10811..43      +  misc_feature   bom (fragment) (across the origin): basis of mobility region from pBR322
>Addgene plasmid #111407 | pScaf-8064.1 | depositor full sequence | sequence record 209802 | pScaf-8064.1 sequence 10819 bps
CTATGCGGCATCAGAGCAGATTGTACTGAGAGTGCACCATATG
[124 nt withheld, positions 44-167]
C
[141 nt withheld, positions 169-309]
CCTTTGACGTTGGAGTCCACGTTCTTT
[37 nt withheld, positions 337-373]
ACCCTATCTCGGGCTATTCTTTTGATTTATAAGGGATTTTGCCGATTTCGGGGTACCTTTTTTAGATCTA
ATGCGGCATACCTCAGTGGCGTGGAGTGCAGGTATACAGATTAATCCGGCAGCGTCCGTCGTTGTTGATA
TTGCTTATGAAGGCTCCGGCAGTGGCGACTGGCGTACTGACGGATTCATCGTTGGGGTCGGTTATAAATT
CTGATTAGCCAGGTAACACAGTGTTATGACAGCCCGCCGGAACCGGTGGGCTTTTTTGTGGGGTGAATAT
GGCAGTAAAGATTTCAGGAGTCCTGAAAGACGGCACAGGAAAACCGGTACAGAACTGCACCATTCAGCTG
AAAGCCAGACGTAACAGCACCACGGTGGTGGTGAACACGGTGGGCTCAGAGAATCCGGATGAAGCCGGGC
GTTACAGCATGGATGTGGAGTACGGTCAGTACAGTGTCATCCTGCAGGTTGACGGTTTTCCACCATCGCA
CGCCGGGACCATCACCGTGTATGAAGATTCACAACCGGGGACGCTGAATGATTTTCTCTGTGCCATGACG
GAGGATGATGCCCGGCCGGAGGTGCTGCGTCGTCTTGAACTGATGGTGGAAGAGGTGGCGCGTAACGCGT
CCGTGGTGGCACAGAGTACGGCAGACGCGAAGAAATCAGCCGGCGATGCCAGTGCATCAGCTGCTCAGGT
CGCGGCCCTTGTGACTGATGCAACTGACTCAGCACGCGCCGCCAGCACGTCCGCCGGACAGGCTGCATCG
TCAGCTCAGGAAGCGTCCTCCGGCGCAGAAGCGGCATCAGCAAAGGCCACTGAAGCGGAAAAAAGTGCCG
CAGCCGCAGAGTCCTCAAAAAACGCGGCGGCCACCAGTGCCGGTGCGGCGAAAACGTCAGAAACGAATGC
TGCAGCGTCACAACAATCAGCCGCCACGTCTGCCTCCACCGCGGCCACGAAAGCGTCAGAGGCCGCCACT
TCAGCACGAGATGCGGTGGCCTCAAAAGAGGCAGCAAAATCATCAGAAACGAACGCATCATCAAGTGCCG
GTCGTGCAGCTTCCTCGGCAACGGCGGCAGAAAATTCTGCCAGGGCGGCAAAAACGTCCGAGACGAATGC
CAGGTCATCTGAAACAGCAGCGGAACGGAGCGCCTCTGCCGCGGCAGACGCAAAAACAGCGGCGGCGGGG
AGTGCGTCAACGGCATCCACGAAGGCGACAGAGGCTGCGGGAAGTGCGGTATCAGCATCGCAGAGCAAAA
GTGCGGCAGAAGCGGCGGCAATACGTGCAAAAAATTCGGCAAAACGTGCAGAAGATATAGCTTCAGCTGT
CGCGCTTGAGGATGCGGACACAACGAGAAAGGGGATAGTGCAGCTCAGCAGTGCAACCAACAGCACGTCT
GAAACGCTTGCTGCAACGCCAAAGGCGGTTAAGGTGGTAATGGATGAAACGAACAGAAAAGCCCACTGGA
CAGTCCGGCACTGACCGGAACGCCAACAGCACCAACCGCGCTCAGGGGAACAAACAATACCCAGATTGCG
AACACCGCTTTTGTACTGGCCGCGATTGCAGATGTTATCGACGCGTCACCTGACGCACTGAATACGCTGA
ATGAACTGGCCGCAGCGCTCGGGAATGATCCAGATTTTGCTACCACCATGACTAACGCGCTTGCGGGTAA
ACAACCGAAGAATGCGACACTGACGGCGCTGGCAGGGCTTTCCACGGCGAAAAATAAATTACCGTATTTT
GCGGAAAATGATGCCGCCAGCCTGACTGAACTGACTCAGGTTGGCAGGGATATTCTGGCAAAAAATTCCG
TTGCAGATGTTCTTGAATACCTTGGGGCCGGTGAGAATTCGGCCTTTCCGGCAGGTGCGCCGATCCCGTG
GCCATCAGATATCGTTCCGTCTGGCTACGTCCTGATGCAGGGGCAGGCGTTTGACAAATCAGCCTACCCA
AAACTTGCTGTCGCGTATCCATCGGGTGTGCTTCCTGATATGCGAGGCTGGACAATCAAGGGGAAACCCG
CCAGCGGTCGTGCTGTATTGTCTCAGGAACAGGATGGAATTAAGTCGCACACCCACAGTGCCAGTGCATC
CGGTACGGATTTGGGGACGAAAACCACATCGTCGTTTGATTACGGGACGAAAACAACAGGCAGTTTCGAT
TACGGCACCAAATCGACGAATAACACGGGGGCTCATGCTCACAGTCTGAGCGGTTCAACAGGGGCCGCGG
GTGCTCATGCCCACACAAGTGGTTTAAGGATGAACAGTTCTGGCTGGAGTCAGTATGGAACAGCAACCAT
TACAGGAAGTTTATCCACAGTTAAAGGAACCAGCACACAGGGTATTGCTTATTTATCGAAAACGGACAGT
CAGGGCAGCCACAGTCACTCATTGTCCGGTACAGCCGTGAGTGCCGGTGCACATGCGCATACAGTTGGTA
TTGGTGCGCACCAGCATCCGGTTGTTATCGGTGCTCATGCCCATTCTTTCAGTATTGGTTCACACGGACA
CACCATCACCGTTAACGCTGCGGGTAACGCGGAAAACACCGTCAAAAACATTGCATTTAACTATATTGTG
AGGCTTGCATAATGGCATTCAGAATGAGGGATCTAGTGATGAAGAATGAACATCCCGCGTTCTTCCCTCC
GAACAGGACGATATTGTAAATTCACTTAATTACGAGGGCATTGCAGTAATTGAGTTGCAGTTTTACCACT
TTCCTGACAGTGACAGACTGCGTGTTGGCTCTGTCACAGACTAAATAGTTTGAATGATTAGCAGTTATGG
TGATCAGTCAACCACCAGGGAATAATCCTTCATATTATTATCGTGCTTCACCAACGCTGCCTCAATTGCT
CTGAATGCTTCCAGAGACACCTTATGTTCTATACATGCAATTACAACATCAGGGTAACTCATAGAAATGG
TGCTATTAAGCATATTTTTTACACGAATCAGATCCACGGAGGGATCATCAGCAGATTGTTCTTTATTCAT
TTTGTCGCTCCATGCGCTTGCTCTTCATCTAGCGGTTAAAATATTACTTCAAATCTTTCTGTATGAAGAT
TTGAGCACGTTGGCCTTACATACATCTGTCGGTTGTATTTCCCTCCAGAATGCCAGCAGGACCGCACTTT
GTTACGCAACCAATACTATTAAGTGAAAACATTCCTAATATTTGACATAAATCATCAACAAAACACAAGG
AGGTCAGACCAGATTGAAACGATAAAAACGATAATGCAAACTACGCGCCCTCGTATCACATGGAAGGTTT
TACCAATGGCTCAGGTTGCCATTTTTAAAGAAATATTCGATCAAGTGCGAAAAGATTTAGACTGTGAATT
GTTTTATTCTGAACTAAAACGTCACAACGTCTCACATTATATTTACTATCTAGCCACAGATAATATTCAC
ATCGTGTTAGAAAACGATAACACCGTGTTAATAAAAGGACTTAAAAAGGTTGTAAATGTTAAATTCTCAA
GAAACACGCATCTTATAGAAACGTCCTATGATAGGTTGAAATCAAGAGAAATCACATTTCAGCAATACAG
GGAAAATCTTGCTAAAGCAGGAGTTTTCCGATGGGTTACAAATATCCATGAACATAAAAGATATTACTAT
ACCTTTGATAATTCATTACTATTTACTGAGAGCATTCAGAACACTACACAAATCTTTCCACGCTAAATCA
TAACGTCCGGTTTCTTCCGTGTCAGCACCGGGGCGTTGGCATAATGCAATACGTGTACGCGCTAAACCCT
GTGTGCATCGTTTTAATTATTCCCGGACACTCCCGCAGAGAAGTTCCCCGTCAGGGCTGTGGACATAGTT
AATCCGGGAATACAATGACGATTCATCGCACCTGACATACATTAATAAATATTAACAATATGAAATTTCA
ACTCATTGTTTAGGGTTTGTTTAATTTTCTACACATACGATTCTGCGAACTTCAAAAAGCATCGGGAATA
ACACCATGAAAAAAATGCTACTCGCTACTGCGCTGGCCCTGCTTATTACAGGATGTGCTCAACAGACGTT
TACTGTTCAAAACAAACCGGCAGCAGTAGCACCAAAGGAAACCATCACCCATCATTTCTTCGTTTCTGGA
ATTGGGCAGAAGAAAACTGTCGATGCAGCCAAAATTTGTGGCGGCGCAGAAAATGTTGTTAAAACAGAAA
CCCAGCAAACATTCGTAAATGGATTGCTCGGTTTTATTACTTTAGGCATTTATACTCCGCTGGAAGCGCG
TGTGTATTGCTCACAATAATTGCATGAGTTGCCCATCGATATGGGCAACTCTATCTGCACTGCTCATTAA
TATACTTCTGGGTTCCTTCCAGTTGTTTTTGCATAGTGATCAGCCTCTCTCTGAGGGTGAAATAATCCCG
TTCAGCGGTGTCTGCCAGTCGGGGGGAGGCTGCATTATCCACGCCGGAGGCGGTGGTGGCTTCACGCACT
GACTGACAGACTGCTTTGATGTGCAACCGACGACGACCAGCGGCAACATCATCACGCAGAGCATCATTTT
CAGCTTTAGCATCAGCTAACTCCTTCGTGTATTTTGCATCGAGCGCAGCAACATCACGCTGACGCATCTG
CATGTCAGTAATTGCCGCGTTCGCCAGCTTCAGTTCTCTGGCATTTTTGTCGCGCTGGGCTTTGTAGGTA
ATGGCGTTATCACGGTAATGATTAACAGCCCATGACAGGCAGACGATGATGCAGATAACCAGAGCGGAGA
TAATCGCGGTGACTCTGCTCATACATCAATCTCTCTGACCGTTCCGCCCGCTTCTTTGAATTTTGCAATC
AGGCTGTCAGCCTTATGCTCGAACTGACCATAACCAGCGCCCGGCAGTGAAGCCCAGATATTGCTGCAAC
GGTCGATTGCCTGACGGATATCACCACGATCAATCATAGGTAAAGCGCCACGCTCCTTAATCTGCTGCAA
TGCCACAGCGTCCTGACTTTTCGGAGAGAAGTCTTTCAGGCCAAGCTGCTTGCGGTAGGCATCCCACCAA
CGGGAAAGAAGCTGGTAGCGTCCGGCGCCTGTTGATTTGAGTTTTGGGTTTAGCGTGACAAGTTTGCGAG
GGTGATCGGAGTAATCAGTAAATAGCTCTCCGCCTACAATGACGTCATAACCATGATTTCTGGGGATCTA
GCCTGCAGTAATAGAGCGGCCCAGGATGCGGAGTTGGGAAATCACCTGAGATGAGATCATGCGCTGTGAT
GAGCGTGCAATGTTGGCAGGCAGACCGAAGAAGGATGGCTTATCGTCTTCTGGAATCTTCTCAATGACAG
CCCTGTAATCCAGAATGCTGCAGCTTTGTGGCAGGCTCACGCTGTAGGGAAAGATGGACTTCTTGTTGCG
CTGATTGAACACGTCAATGACGCTAGAGTTGAAGAATTGCTTCAAATAGCTCTGCAGGACGCGCAAGTCG
AAATAGTTATCGATGCGGCCTCCGTAGATGGCGTTCTCCAGCAGACCATGGACAAACTCCCATTGCACGT
CCTTGGCACCATCAAAGAGCCTGTCAATGATATTGTAACCGGCCCTCAGGTCGGAGAGAGAGAACTCGTA
GAATTTGGTCCAACCTTGAGGAATGTAGTTGCGCCTCTCTTGGCATGCGGCGTGAAACCAGGCCAGAGAG
AACAGAGCATGTGCGCGGTGAGTGTTATCTTTCTTAGAGATTTGTTCAGGTGTCCAAGATTCATATGTGC
GCATGAGATTCTTCTTGAGTCCAGGTGGTGATTCATAAGTGATCTTGAGGCTTGACTGGAGGAGGATAGG
TGTAAAGTTTGGGTGCACTTCGGCTGTCAACCAGAGCCTGAAAGTGTCTTTGGGTTGCAAGGTGTTCAGT
TCCTTCTCCAAGACAGGCAGCCAGGAGACAACCAGGTGCAAGTTCTTCAAACACAGCCAGTCACCATTCC
TTGCGCATTCCTTGAGCATTTGGATAGCCAAGTCAGCTTGGCCCTGGCCCATTGCAACCTGGTGGTAACA
TTCTCCTGATCTTTCGGCGTTGGCGAGCTCCTGGAGTTCCTGGGAGGGATCGGCTCCTGGAGAAATAATG
ATCAGAATGGGCTCGATTTCGAGTGTCTCCTTGTACAGCCTCTTGAGATTGAGTGGGAGTGGAGAGACTT
CCTTCAAACCCAAGGTCTTGCAGGCAAAGAGGGCCATAGCTGACTGCAATCTATCTGGCCTGAGCACCTG
CACGACGAGGATCTGCTGGAACAAGCTGACCTTCTTAGCCAAGATGCTAGGAAATTCCTGCTCACACATG
CTGTTGTTGTAGTAGGTGCGCCACAAAGCGGCGTCCTCGAAACACAGAGTCTGGTACAGGGAAGGCAGAG
CGATCTTCAAGGTTGCCACAGCCCAGGATCTCTCTTGATCGATCCATGAAGGCAACTGGTCCCTGATCTT
CTGCTGGGAGTCGGCTTTGCGCAACATGTCTCCGACCACCACGCCAGTGAAGGTATCCCATTCGTTCTCC
TGGAACAATTCTGGATGCATACCTCTGACGAAATGCAGGGCGAACATCAGCTGGTCGGCCTTGAACAGGC
AGCGGCAGATGTATTCGTACACCATGTGCTGCAGGGAGCTGATCAGGGATTGAATCCTCTGTTCTGTGTT
CTCAGAATCCTGCTTATTCTGGAGTGCCCTTTGAAACAACCTCAGAAAGGCGGCCAGGGAGAACCTGTAC
ATATTATTGATCTTGGAGAGGTCAGAGATAATGAAGTACATCTTTGAAGCAGACTCAGCGAGTGGCAGAT
ATGCGTCGCGCTCCTGGTCGAGAGAGATTTGCAGCTTATAAGATTCCTTCAGAGACTCTTGGATGAGGGC
GGAAGATGCTTTAGTCTGATTCAGAGACTCGATCAGGTCCTTGTTCTCCAGGATGTTGCCCTGAGAAGTA
GCCAATGTCTCCAGCAGAGATTCTTCGAGTTTGGCCAGTTGGATCTTCTTATCCTCCTCCTGTTGGAGCA
GCTTAGTCTTCTGTTCTTCCAAATCGGGTTTCTCATGTTGGATGGTGAGGGCCAGGAGCTGGCCTCTCAG
TCCTGAGCGGGTGGTTGTGAAATTAACCTCTGTGACGATGCTGGCAGCGTCTGGTGGAATGAATGGGTTG
GGATTCCTAGTGCTCAGGAACAGGCGAAACTCCTCGTTATAGTCGATGATCTTATCTCCAATCTGGACCA
CATAGCGTGGGCCTTGGGCCACCAAATCTCTGCGCAACAGAGGGTACAGAACTGGCTCCACGCCATCCAT
CTCCTGGATGATCAAGGTCTTGCCGAAGCGGACGGCGAGTTCCAGGGCAGTGATGAAGTTGGAGTCTTGC
TGGTTGATCACTTCCAGCCTGGAATCCTTCAAGTGAGTCTTCAGCCACTCAGTAGCCTGTGAGCTGGGAT
CGATGAGGAAAGGGCAAACGCGGGATTGCAAGATAACCAGTGCGTTCTCGATTGAGAGGTCATCGCTGGG
CAGACCTTCAGACTTCCAGATCAGCTGCTCTGACTCGGTGCAGAGAAATCTTCTCAGGTCAAACTTCTCC
AGGCCGGCAGACTTGGTCCACTCCTCCAGACATGTCTTTCTGAGAGACTCAGGTGCAGCGGACAAGTAGG
TGATAAAGGCTGCGGCCAACTGAGCCCTCTTTGGGAGGGTTGCCAGCTCCTCAGTAATCTCGACGACCTG
AGCATTCCATCTCTTGTGTTCGCGGTCCGGATCC
[124 nt withheld, positions 8108-8231]
C
[141 nt withheld, positions 8233-8373]
CCTTTGACGTTGGAGTCCACGTTCTTTAATAGTGGACTCTTGTTCCAAACTGGTTTAACACTCAGAATTC
GTAATCATGGTCATAGCTGTTTCCTGTGTGAAATTGTTATCCGCTCACAATTCCACACAACATACGAGCC
GGAAGCATAAAGTGTAAAGCCTGGGGTGCCTAATGAGTGAGCTAACTCACATTAATTGCGTTGCGCTCAC
TGCCCGCTTTCCAGTCGGGAAACCTGTCGTGCCAGCTGCATTAATGAATCGGCCAACGCGCGGGGAGAGG
CGGTTTGCGTATTGGGCGCTCTTCCGCTTCCTCGCTCACTGACTCGCTGCGCTCGGTCGTTCGGCTGCGG
CGAGCGGTATCAGCTCACTCAAAGGCGGTAATACGGTTATCCACAGAATCAGGGGATAACGCAGGAAAGA
ACATGTGAGCAAAAGGCCAGCAAAAGGCCAGGAACCGTAAAAAGGCCGCGTTGCTGGCGTTTTTCCATAG
GCTCCGCCCCCCTGACGAGCATCACAAAAATCGACGCTCAAGTCAGAGGTGGCGAAACCCGACAGGACTA
TAAAGATACCAGGCGTTTCCCCCTGGAAGCTCCCTCGTGCGCTCTCCTGTTCCGACCCTGCCGCTTACCG
GATACCTGTCCGCCTTTCTCCCTTCGGGAAGCGTGGCGCTTTCTCATAGCTCACGCTGTAGGTATCTCAG
TTCGGTGTAGGTCGTTCGCTCCAAGCTGGGCTGTGTGCACGAACCCCCCGTTCAGCCCGACCGCTGCGCC
TTATCCGGTAACTATCGTCTTGAGTCCAACCCGGTAAGACACGACTTATCGCCACTGGCAGCAGCCACTG
GTAACAGGATTAGCAGAGCGAGGTATGTAGGCGGTGCTACAGAGTTCTTGAAGTGGTGGCCTAACTACGG
CTACACTAGAAGGACAGTATTTGGTATCTGCGCTCTGCTGAAGCCAGTTACCTTCGGAAAAAGAGTTGGT
AGCTCTTGATCCGGCAAACAAACCACCGCTGGTAGCGGTGGTTTTTTTGTTTGCAAGCAGCAGATTACGC
GCAGAAAAAAAGGATCTCAAGAAGATCCTTTGATCTTTTCTACGGGGTCTGACGCTCAGTGGAACGAAAA
CTCACGTTAAGGGATTTTGGTCATGAGATTATCAAAAAGGATCTTCACCTAGATCCTTTTAAATTAAAAA
TGAAGTTTTAAATCAATCTAAAGTATATATGAGTAAACTTGGTCTGACAGTTACCAATGCTTAATCAGTG
AGGCACCTATCTCAGCGATCTGTCTATTTCGTTCATCCATAGTTGCCTGACTCCCCGTCGTGTAGATAAC
TACGATACGGGAGGGCTTACCATCTGGCCCCAGTGCTGCAATGATACCGCGAGACCCACGCTCACCGGCT
CCAGATTTATCAGCAATAAACCAGCCAGCCGGAAGGGCCGAGCGCAGAAGTGGTCCTGCAACTTTATCCG
CCTCCATCCAGTCTATTAATTGTTGCCGGGAAGCTAGAGTAAGTAGTTCGCCAGTTAATAGTTTGCGCAA
CGTTGTTGCCATTGCTACAGGCATCGTGGTGTCACGCTCGTCGTTTGGTATGGCTTCATTCAGCTCCGGT
TCCCAACGATCAAGGCGAGTTACATGATCCCCCATGTTGTGCAAAAAAGCGGTTAGCTCCTTCGGTCCTC
CGATCGTTGTCAGAAGTAAGTTGGCCGCAGTGTTATCACTCATGGTTATGGCAGCACTGCATAATTCTCT
TACTGTCATGCCATCCGTAAGATGCTTTTCTGTGACTGGTGAGTACTCAACCAAGTCATTCTGAGAATAG
TGTATGCGGCGACCGAGTTGCTCTTGCCCGGCGTCAATACGGGATAATACCGCGCCACATAGCAGAACTT
TAAAAGTGCTCATCATTGGAAAACGTTCTTCGGGGCGAAAACTCTCAAGGATCTTACCGCTGTTGAGATC
CAGTTCGATGTAACCCACTCGTGCACCCAACTGATCTTCAGCATCTTTTACTTTCACCAGCGTTTCTGGG
TGAGCAAAAACAGGAAGGCAAAATGCCGCAAAAAAGGGAATAAGGGCGACACGGAAATGTTGAATACTCA
TACTCTTCCTTTTTCAATATTATTGAAGCATTTATCAGGGTTATTGTCTCATGAGCGGATACATATTTGA
ATGTATTTAGAAAAATAAACAAATAGGGGTTCCGCGCACATTTCCCCGAAAAGTGCCACCTGACGTCTAA
GAAACCATTATTATCATGACATTAACCTATAAAAATAGGCGTATCACGAGGCCCTTTCGTCTCGCGCGTT
TCGGTGATGACGGTGAAAACCTCTGACACATGCAGCTCCCGGAGACGGTCACAGCTTGTCTGTAAGCGGA
TGCCGGGAGCAGACAAGCCCGTCAGGGCGCGTCAGCGGGTGTTGGCGGGTGTCGGGGCTGGCTTAA
