Features (pLannotate 1.2.2; 20 found; start..end, strand, type, name):
     44..424     +  rep_origin     M13 ori (sequence partly withheld): M13 bacteriophage origin of replication; arrow indicates direction of (+) strand synthesis
    444..584     +  CDS            lom (fragment): VLOM_LAMBD - Experimental evidence at protein level: Swiss-Prot protein existence level 1. Incorporated into the outer membrane of the host during infection. Lom is expressed during lysogeny in E.coli. From Escherichia phage lambda (Bacteriophage lambda).
    652..1836    +  CDS            stf (fragment): FIBER_LAMBD - Protein inferred from homology: Swiss-Prot protein existence level 3. Forms tail fibers that play a role in primary attachment of virion to host receptors. Assembles with Tail fiber assembly protein to form fibers attached to virion tail tip. Fibers are about 35nm long and have a thin, uniform diameter. There are presumaby six fibers per virion. They bind in a reversible manner to host molecules, attaching transiently the virion to the host until tail tip interacts with LamB and injects viral DNA into the cell. From Escherichia phage lambda (Bacteriophage lambda).
   1827..2972    +  CDS            stf (fragment): FIBER_LAMBD - Protein inferred from homology: Swiss-Prot protein existence level 3. Forms tail fibers that play a role in primary attachment of virion to host receptors. Assembles with Tail fiber assembly protein to form fibers attached to virion tail tip. Fibers are about 35nm long and have a thin, uniform diameter. There are presumaby six fibers per virion. They bind in a reversible manner to host molecules, attaching transiently the virion to the host until tail tip interacts with LamB and injects viral DNA into the cell. From Escherichia phage lambda (Bacteriophage lambda).
   3180..3383    -  CDS            ybcW: YBCW_ECO57 - Protein inferred from homology: Swiss-Prot protein existence level 3. From Escherichia coli O157:H7.
   3669..4076    +  CDS            ydfO: YDFO_ECOLI - Experimental evidence at protein level: Swiss-Prot protein existence level 1. From Escherichia coli (strain K12).
   4369..4659    +  CDS            bor: BOR_LAMBD - Experimental evidence at protein level: Swiss-Prot protein existence level 1. Not known; is expressed during lysogeny in Escherichia coli. From Escherichia phage lambda (Bacteriophage lambda).
   4697..5155    -  CDS            Rz: SPAN1_LAMBD - Experimental evidence at protein level: Swiss-Prot protein existence level 1. Component of the spanin complex that disrupts the host outer membrane and participates in cell lysis during virus exit (PubMed:22904283, PubMed:23387988, PubMed:25870259). The spanin complex conducts the final step in host lysis by disrupting the outer membrane after holin and endolysin have permeabilized the inner membrane and degraded the host peptidoglycans (PubMed:25870259). Host outer membrane disruption is due to local fusion between the inner and outer membrane performed by the spanin complex (Pu
   5155..5544    -  CDS            R (fragment): ENLYS_LAMBD - Experimental evidence at protein level: Swiss-Prot protein existence level 1. Endolysin with transglycosylase activity that degrades host peptidoglycans and participates with the holin and spanin proteins in the sequential events which lead to the programmed host cell lysis releasing the mature viral particles. Once the holin has permeabilized the host cell membrane, the endolysin can reach the periplasm and break down the peptidoglycan layer. From Escherichia phage lambda (Bacteriophage lambda).
   5554..8100    -  CDS            DYNC2H1 (fragment): DYHC2_HUMAN - Also known as DHC1B, DHC2, DNCH2, DYH1B, KIAA1997. Experimental evidence at protein level: Swiss-Prot protein existence level 1. May function as a motor for intraflagellar retrograde transport. Functions in cilia biogenesis. May play a role in transport between endoplasmic reticulum and Golgi or organization of the Golgi in cells (By similarity). From Homo sapiens (Human).
   8108..8426    +  rep_origin     f1 ori (fragment) (sequence partly withheld): f1 bacteriophage origin of replication; arrow indicates direction of (+) strand synthesis
   8475..8497    -  protein_bind   lac operator (fragment): The lac repressor binds to the lac operator to inhibit transcription in E. coli. This inhibition can be relieved by adding lactose or isopropyl-β-D-thiogalactopyranoside (IPTG). lac repressor encoded by lacI
   8501..8531    -  promoter       lac promoter: promoter for the E. coli lac operon
   8546..8567    -  protein_bind   CAP binding site: CAP binding activates transcription in the presence of cAMP. E. coli catabolite activator protein
   8580..8672    -  CDS            lacI (fragment): lac repressor; lacI; The lac repressor binds to the lac operator to inhibit transcription in E. coli. This inhibition can be relieved by adding lactose or isopropyl-β-D-thiogalactopyranoside (IPTG).
   8855..9443    -  rep_origin     ori: high-copy-number ColE1/pMB1/pBR322/pUC origin of replication
   9614..10474   -  CDS            AmpR: β-lactamase; bla; confers resistance to ampicillin, carbenicillin, and related antibiotics
  10475..10579   -  promoter       AmpR promoter: bla
  10674..10709   +  CDS            rop (fragment): Rop protein, which maintains plasmids at low copy number; rop
  10811..43      +  misc_feature   bom (fragment) (across the origin): basis of mobility region from pBR322
>Addgene plasmid #111407 | pScaf-8064.1 | addgene full sequence | sequence record 217059 | Addgene NGS Result
CTATGCGGCATCAGAGCAGATTGTACTGAGAGTGCACCATATG
[124 nt withheld, positions 44-167]
C
[141 nt withheld, positions 169-309]
CCTTTGACGTTGGAGTCCACGTTCTTT
[37 nt withheld, positions 337-373]
ACCCTATCTCGGGCTATTCTTTTGATTTATAAGGGATTTTGCCGATTTCGGGGTACCTTTTTTAGATCTA
ATGCGGCATACCTCAGTGGCGTGGAGTGCAGGTATACAGATTAATCCGGCAGCGTCCGTCGTTGTTGATA
TTGCTTATGAAGGCTCCGGCAGTGGCGACTGGCGTACTGACGGATTCATCGTTGGGGTCGGTTATAAATT
CTGATTAGCCAGGTAACACAGTGTTATGACAGCCCGCCGGAACCGGTGGGCTTTTTTGTGGGGTGAATAT
GGCAGTAAAGATTTCAGGAGTCCTGAAAGACGGCACAGGAAAACCGGTACAGAACTGCACCATTCAGCTG
AAAGCCAGACGTAACAGCACCACGGTGGTGGTGAACACGGTGGGCTCAGAGAATCCGGATGAAGCCGGGC
GTTACAGCATGGATGTGGAGTACGGTCAGTACAGTGTCATCCTGCAGGTTGACGGTTTTCCACCATCGCA
CGCCGGGACCATCACCGTGTATGAAGATTCACAACCGGGGACGCTGAATGATTTTCTCTGTGCCATGACG
GAGGATGATGCCCGGCCGGAGGTGCTGCGTCGTCTTGAACTGATGGTGGAAGAGGTGGCGCGTAACGCGT
CCGTGGTGGCACAGAGTACGGCAGACGCGAAGAAATCAGCCGGCGATGCCAGTGCATCAGCTGCTCAGGT
CGCGGCCCTTGTGACTGATGCAACTGACTCAGCACGCGCCGCCAGCACGTCCGCCGGACAGGCTGCATCG
TCAGCTCAGGAAGCGTCCTCCGGCGCAGAAGCGGCATCAGCAAAGGCCACTGAAGCGGAAAAAAGTGCCG
CAGCCGCAGAGTCCTCAAAAAACGCGGCGGCCACCAGTGCCGGTGCGGCGAAAACGTCAGAAACGAATGC
TGCAGCGTCACAACAATCAGCCGCCACGTCTGCCTCCACCGCGGCCACGAAAGCGTCAGAGGCCGCCACT
TCAGCACGAGATGCGGTGGCCTCAAAAGAGGCAGCAAAATCATCAGAAACGAACGCATCATCAAGTGCCG
GTCGTGCAGCTTCCTCGGCAACGGCGGCAGAAAATTCTGCCAGGGCGGCAAAAACGTCCGAGACGAATGC
CAGGTCATCTGAAACAGCAGCGGAACGGAGCGCCTCTGCCGCGGCAGACGCAAAAACAGCGGCGGCGGGG
AGTGCGTCAACGGCATCCACGAAGGCGACAGAGGCTGCGGGAAGTGCGGTATCAGCATCGCAGAGCAAAA
GTGCGGCAGAAGCGGCGGCAATACGTGCAAAAAATTCGGCAAAACGTGCAGAAGATATAGCTTCAGCTGT
CGCGCTTGAGGATGCGGACACAACGAGAAAGGGGATAGTGCAGCTCAGCAGTGCAACCAACAGCACGTCT
GAAACGCTTGCTGCAACGCCAAAGGCGGTTAAGGTGGTAATGGATGAAACGAACAGAAAAGCCCACTGGA
CAGTCCGGCACTGACCGGAACGCCAACAGCACCAACCGCGCTCAGGGGAACAAACAATACCCAGATTGCG
AACACCGCTTTTGTACTGGCCGCGATTGCAGATGTTATCGACGCGTCACCTGACGCACTGAATACGCTGA
ATGAACTGGCCGCAGCGCTCGGGAATGATCCAGATTTTGCTACCACCATGACTAACGCGCTTGCGGGTAA
ACAACCGAAGAATGCGACACTGACGGCGCTGGCAGGGCTTTCCACGGCGAAAAATAAATTACCGTATTTT
GCGGAAAATGATGCCGCCAGCCTGACTGAACTGACTCAGGTTGGCAGGGATATTCTGGCAAAAAATTCCG
TTGCAGATGTTCTTGAATACCTTGGGGCCGGTGAGAATTCGGCCTTTCCGGCAGGTGCGCCGATCCCGTG
GCCATCAGATATCGTTCCGTCTGGCTACGTCCTGATGCAGGGGCAGGCGTTTGACAAATCAGCCTACCCA
AAACTTGCTGTCGCGTATCCATCGGGTGTGCTTCCTGATATGCGAGGCTGGACAATCAAGGGGAAACCCG
CCAGCGGTCGTGCTGTATTGTCTCAGGAACAGGATGGAATTAAGTCGCACACCCACAGTGCCAGTGCATC
CGGTACGGATTTGGGGACGAAAACCACATCGTCGTTTGATTACGGGACGAAAACAACAGGCAGTTTCGAT
TACGGCACCAAATCGACGAATAACACGGGGGCTCATGCTCACAGTCTGAGCGGTTCAACAGGGGCCGCGG
GTGCTCATGCCCACACAAGTGGTTTAAGGATGAACAGTTCTGGCTGGAGTCAGTATGGAACAGCAACCAT
TACAGGAAGTTTATCCACAGTTAAAGGAACCAGCACACAGGGTATTGCTTATTTATCGAAAACGGACAGT
CAGGGCAGCCACAGTCACTCATTGTCCGGTACAGCCGTGAGTGCCGGTGCACATGCGCATACAGTTGGTA
TTGGTGCGCACCAGCATCCGGTTGTTATCGGTGCTCATGCCCATTCTTTCAGTATTGGTTCACACGGACA
CACCATCACCGTTAACGCTGCGGGTAACGCGGAAAACACCGTCAAAAACATTGCATTTAACTATATTGTG
AGGCTTGCATAATGGCATTCAGAATGAGGGATCTAGTGATGAAGAATGAACATCCCGCGTTCTTCCCTCC
GAACAGGACGATATTGTAAATTCACTTAATTACGAGGGCATTGCAGTAATTGAGTTGCAGTTTTACCACT
TTCCTGACAGTGACAGACTGCGTGTTGGCTCTGTCACAGACTAAATAGTTTGAATGATTAGCAGTTATGG
TGATCAGTCAACCACCAGGGAATAATCCTTCATATTATTATCGTGCTTCACCAACGCTGCCTCAATTGCT
CTGAATGCTTCCAGAGACACCTTATGTTCTATACATGCAATTACAACATCAGGGTAACTCATAGAAATGG
TGCTATTAAGCATATTTTTTACACGAATCAGATCCACGGAGGGATCATCAGCAGATTGTTCTTTATTCAT
TTTGTCGCTCCATGCGCTTGCTCTTCATCTAGCGGTTAAAATATTACTTCAAATCTTTCTGTATGAAGAT
TTGAGCACGTTGGCCTTACATACATCTGTCGGTTGTATTTCCCTCCAGAATGCCAGCAGGACCGCACTTT
GTTACGCAACCAATACTATTAAGTGAAAACATTCCTAATATTTGACATAAATCATCAACAAAACACAAGG
AGGTCAGACCAGATTGAAACGATAAAAACGATAATGCAAACTACGCGCCCTCGTATCACATGGAAGGTTT
TACCAATGGCTCAGGTTGCCATTTTTAAAGAAATATTCGATCAAGTGCGAAAAGATTTAGACTGTGAATT
GTTTTATTCTGAACTAAAACGTCACAACGTCTCACATTATATTTACTATCTAGCCACAGATAATATTCAC
ATCGTGTTAGAAAACGATAACACCGTGTTAATAAAAGGACTTAAAAAGGTTGTAAATGTTAAATTCTCAA
GAAACACGCATCTTATAGAAACGTCCTATGATAGGTTGAAATCAAGAGAAATCACATTTCAGCAATACAG
GGAAAATCTTGCTAAAGCAGGAGTTTTCCGATGGGTTACAAATATCCATGAACATAAAAGATATTACTAT
ACCTTTGATAATTCATTACTATTTACTGAGAGCATTCAGAACACTACACAAATCTTTCCACGCTAAATCA
TAACGTCCGGTTTCTTCCGTGTCAGCACCGGGGCGTTGGCATAATGCAATACGTGTACGCGCTAAACCCT
GTGTGCATCGTTTTAATTATTCCCGGACACTCCCGCAGAGAAGTTCCCCGTCAGGGCTGTGGACATAGTT
AATCCGGGAATACAATGACGATTCATCGCACCTGACATACATTAATAAATATTAACAATATGAAATTTCA
ACTCATTGTTTAGGGTTTGTTTAATTTTCTACACATACGATTCTGCGAACTTCAAAAAGCATCGGGAATA
ACACCATGAAAAAAATGCTACTCGCTACTGCGCTGGCCCTGCTTATTACAGGATGTGCTCAACAGACGTT
TACTGTTCAAAACAAACCGGCAGCAGTAGCACCAAAGGAAACCATCACCCATCATTTCTTCGTTTCTGGA
ATTGGGCAGAAGAAAACTGTCGATGCAGCCAAAATTTGTGGCGGCGCAGAAAATGTTGTTAAAACAGAAA
CCCAGCAAACATTCGTAAATGGATTGCTCGGTTTTATTACTTTAGGCATTTATACTCCGCTGGAAGCGCG
TGTGTATTGCTCACAATAATTGCATGAGTTGCCCATCGATATGGGCAACTCTATCTGCACTGCTCATTAA
TATACTTCTGGGTTCCTTCCAGTTGTTTTTGCATAGTGATCAGCCTCTCTCTGAGGGTGAAATAATCCCG
TTCAGCGGTGTCTGCCAGTCGGGGGGAGGCTGCATTATCCACGCCGGAGGCGGTGGTGGCTTCACGCACT
GACTGACAGACTGCTTTGATGTGCAACCGACGACGACCAGCGGCAACATCATCACGCAGAGCATCATTTT
CAGCTTTAGCATCAGCTAACTCCTTCGTGTATTTTGCATCGAGCGCAGCAACATCACGCTGACGCATCTG
CATGTCAGTAATTGCCGCGTTCGCCAGCTTCAGTTCTCTGGCATTTTTGTCGCGCTGGGCTTTGTAGGTA
ATGGCGTTATCACGGTAATGATTAACAGCCCATGACAGGCAGACGATGATGCAGATAACCAGAGCGGAGA
TAATCGCGGTGACTCTGCTCATACATCAATCTCTCTGACCGTTCCGCCCGCTTCTTTGAATTTTGCAATC
AGGCTGTCAGCCTTATGCTCGAACTGACCATAACCAGCGCCCGGCAGTGAAGCCCAGATATTGCTGCAAC
GGTCGATTGCCTGACGGATATCACCACGATCAATCATAGGTAAAGCGCCACGCTCCTTAATCTGCTGCAA
TGCCACAGCGTCCTGACTTTTCGGAGAGAAGTCTTTCAGGCCAAGCTGCTTGCGGTAGGCATCCCACCAA
CGGGAAAGAAGCTGGTAGCGTCCGGCGCCTGTTGATTTGAGTTTTGGGTTTAGCGTGACAAGTTTGCGAG
GGTGATCGGAGTAATCAGTAAATAGCTCTCCGCCTACAATGACGTCATAACCATGATTTCTGGGGATCTA
GCCTGCAGTAATAGAGCGGCCCAGGATGCGGAGTTGGGAAATCACCTGAGATGAGATCATGCGCTGTGAT
GAGCGTGCAATGTTGGCAGGCAGACCGAAGAAGGATGGCTTATCGTCTTCTGGAATCTTCTCAATGACAG
CCCTGTAATCCAGAATGCTGCAGCTTTGTGGCAGGCTCACGCTGTAGGGAAAGATGGACTTCTTGTTGCG
CTGATTGAACACGTCAATGACGCTAGAGTTGAAGAATTGCTTCAAATAGCTCTGCAGGACGCGCAAGTCG
AAATAGTTATCGATGCGGCCTCCGTAGATGGCGTTCTCCAGCAGACCATGGACAAACTCCCATTGCACGT
CCTTGGCACCATCAAAGAGCCTGTCAATGATATTGTAACCGGCCCTCAGGTCGGAGAGAGAGAACTCGTA
GAATTTGGTCCAACCTTGAGGAATGTAGTTGCGCCTCTCTTGGCATGCGGCGTGAAACCAGGCCAGAGAG
AACAGAGCATGTGCGCGGTGAGTGTTATCTTTCTTAGAGATTTGTTCAGGTGTCCAAGATTCATATGTGC
GCATGAGATTCTTCTTGAGTCCAGGTGGTGATTCATAAGTGATCTTGAGGCTTGACTGGAGGAGGATAGG
TGTAAAGTTTGGGTGCACTTCGGCTGTCAACCAGAGCCTGAAAGTGTCTTTGGGTTGCAAGGTGTTCAGT
TCCTTCTCCAAGACAGGCAGCCAGGAGACAACCAGGTGCAAGTTCTTCAAACACAGCCAGTCACCATTCC
TTGCGCATTCCTTGAGCATTTGGATAGCCAAGTCAGCTTGGCCCTGGCCCATTGCAACCTGGTGGTAACA
TTCTCCTGATCTTTCGGCGTTGGCGAGCTCCTGGAGTTCCTGGGAGGGATCGGCTCCTGGAGAAATAATG
ATCAGAATGGGCTCGATTTCGAGTGTCTCCTTGTACAGCCTCTTGAGATTGAGTGGGAGTGGAGAGACTT
CCTTCAAACCCAAGGTCTTGCAGGCAAAGAGGGCCATAGCTGACTGCAATCTATCTGGCCTGAGCACCTG
CACGACGAGGATCTGCTGGAACAAGCTGACCTTCTTAGCCAAGATGCTAGGAAATTCCTGCTCACACATG
CTGTTGTTGTAGTAGGTGCGCCACAAAGCGGCGTCCTCGAAACACAGAGTCTGGTACAGGGAAGGCAGAG
CGATCTTCAAGGTTGCCACAGCCCAGGATCTCTCTTGATCGATCCATGAAGGCAACTGGTCCCTGATCTT
CTGCTGGGAGTCGGCTTTGCGCAACATGTCTCCGACCACCACGCCAGTGAAGGTATCCCATTCGTTCTCC
TGGAACAATTCTGGATGCATACCTCTGACGAAATGCAGGGCGAACATCAGCTGGTCGGCCTTGAACAGGC
AGCGGCAGATGTATTCGTACACCATGTGCTGCAGGGAGCTGATCAGGGATTGAATCCTCTGTTCTGTGTT
CTCAGAATCCTGCTTATTCTGGAGTGCCCTTTGAAACAACCTCAGAAAGGCGGCCAGGGAGAACCTGTAC
ATATTATTGATCTTGGAGAGGTCAGAGATAATGAAGTACATCTTTGAAGCAGACTCAGCGAGTGGCAGAT
ATGCGTCGCGCTCCTGGTCGAGAGAGATTTGCAGCTTATAAGATTCCTTCAGAGACTCTTGGATGAGGGC
GGAAGATGCTTTAGTCTGATTCAGAGACTCGATCAGGTCCTTGTTCTCCAGGATGTTGCCCTGAGAAGTA
GCCAATGTCTCCAGCAGAGATTCTTCGAGTTTGGCCAGTTGGATCTTCTTATCCTCCTCCTGTTGGAGCA
GCTTAGTCTTCTGTTCTTCCAAATCGGGTTTCTCATGTTGGATGGTGAGGGCCAGGAGCTGGCCTCTCAG
TCCTGAGCGGGTGGTTGTGAAATTAACCTCTGTGACGATGCTGGCAGCGTCTGGTGGAATGAATGGGTTG
GGATTCCTAGTGCTCAGGAACAGGCGAAACTCCTCGTTATAGTCGATGATCTTATCTCCAATCTGGACCA
CATAGCGTGGGCCTTGGGCCACCAAATCTCTGCGCAACAGAGGGTACAGAACTGGCTCCACGCCATCCAT
CTCCTGGATGATCAAGGTCTTGCCGAAGCGGACGGCGAGTTCCAGGGCAGTGATGAAGTTGGAGTCTTGC
TGGTTGATCACTTCCAGCCTGGAATCCTTCAAGTGAGTCTTCAGCCACTCAGTAGCCTGTGAGCTGGGAT
CGATGAGGAAAGGGCAAACGCGGGATTGCAAGATAACCAGTGCGTTCTCGATTGAGAGGTCATCGCTGGG
CAGACCTTCAGACTTCCAGATCAGCTGCTCTGACTCGGTGCAGAGAAATCTTCTCAGGTCAAACTTCTCC
AGGCCGGCAGACTTGGTCCACTCCTCCAGACATGTCTTTCTGAGAGACTCAGGTGCAGCGGACAAGTAGG
TGATAAAGGCTGCGGCCAACTGAGCCCTCTTTGGGAGGGTTGCCAGCTCCTCAGTAATCTCGACGACCTG
AGCATTCCATCTCTTGTGTTCGCGGTCCGGATCC
[124 nt withheld, positions 8108-8231]
C
[141 nt withheld, positions 8233-8373]
CCTTTGACGTTGGAGTCCACGTTCTTTAATAGTGGACTCTTGTTCCAAACTGGTTTAACACTCAGAATTC
GTAATCATGGTCATAGCTGTTTCCTGTGTGAAATTGTTATCCGCTCACAATTCCACACAACATACGAGCC
GGAAGCATAAAGTGTAAAGCCTGGGGTGCCTAATGAGTGAGCTAACTCACATTAATTGCGTTGCGCTCAC
TGCCCGCTTTCCAGTCGGGAAACCTGTCGTGCCAGCTGCATTAATGAATCGGCCAACGCGCGGGGAGAGG
CGGTTTGCGTATTGGGCGCTCTTCCGCTTCCTCGCTCACTGACTCGCTGCGCTCGGTCGTTCGGCTGCGG
CGAGCGGTATCAGCTCACTCAAAGGCGGTAATACGGTTATCCACAGAATCAGGGGATAACGCAGGAAAGA
ACATGTGAGCAAAAGGCCAGCAAAAGGCCAGGAACCGTAAAAAGGCCGCGTTGCTGGCGTTTTTCCATAG
GCTCCGCCCCCCTGACGAGCATCACAAAAATCGACGCTCAAGTCAGAGGTGGCGAAACCCGACAGGACTA
TAAAGATACCAGGCGTTTCCCCCTGGAAGCTCCCTCGTGCGCTCTCCTGTTCCGACCCTGCCGCTTACCG
GATACCTGTCCGCCTTTCTCCCTTCGGGAAGCGTGGCGCTTTCTCATAGCTCACGCTGTAGGTATCTCAG
TTCGGTGTAGGTCGTTCGCTCCAAGCTGGGCTGTGTGCACGAACCCCCCGTTCAGCCCGACCGCTGCGCC
TTATCCGGTAACTATCGTCTTGAGTCCAACCCGGTAAGACACGACTTATCGCCACTGGCAGCAGCCACTG
GTAACAGGATTAGCAGAGCGAGGTATGTAGGCGGTGCTACAGAGTTCTTGAAGTGGTGGCCTAACTACGG
CTACACTAGAAGAACAGTATTTGGTATCTGCGCTCTGCTGAAGCCAGTTACCTTCGGAAAAAGAGTTGGT
AGCTCTTGATCCGGCAAACAAACCACCGCTGGTAGCGGTGGTTTTTTTGTTTGCAAGCAGCAGATTACGC
GCAGAAAAAAAGGATCTCAAGAAGATCCTTTGATCTTTTCTACGGGGTCTGACGCTCAGTGGAACGAAAA
CTCACGTTAAGGGATTTTGGTCATGAGATTATCAAAAAGGATCTTCACCTAGATCCTTTTAAATTAAAAA
TGAAGTTTTAAATCAATCTAAAGTATATATGAGTAAACTTGGTCTGACAGTTACCAATGCTTAATCAGTG
AGGCACCTATCTCAGCGATCTGTCTATTTCGTTCATCCATAGTTGCCTGACTCCCCGTCGTGTAGATAAC
TACGATACGGGAGGGCTTACCATCTGGCCCCAGTGCTGCAATGATACCGCGAGACCCACGCTCACCGGCT
CCAGATTTATCAGCAATAAACCAGCCAGCCGGAAGGGCCGAGCGCAGAAGTGGTCCTGCAACTTTATCCG
CCTCCATCCAGTCTATTAATTGTTGCCGGGAAGCTAGAGTAAGTAGTTCGCCAGTTAATAGTTTGCGCAA
CGTTGTTGCCATTGCTACAGGCATCGTGGTGTCACGCTCGTCGTTTGGTATGGCTTCATTCAGCTCCGGT
TCCCAACGATCAAGGCGAGTTACATGATCCCCCATGTTGTGCAAAAAAGCGGTTAGCTCCTTCGGTCCTC
CGATCGTTGTCAGAAGTAAGTTGGCCGCAGTGTTATCACTCATGGTTATGGCAGCACTGCATAATTCTCT
TACTGTCATGCCATCCGTAAGATGCTTTTCTGTGACTGGTGAGTACTCAACCAAGTCATTCTGAGAATAG
TGTATGCGGCGACCGAGTTGCTCTTGCCCGGCGTCAATACGGGATAATACCGCGCCACATAGCAGAACTT
TAAAAGTGCTCATCATTGGAAAACGTTCTTCGGGGCGAAAACTCTCAAGGATCTTACCGCTGTTGAGATC
CAGTTCGATGTAACCCACTCGTGCACCCAACTGATCTTCAGCATCTTTTACTTTCACCAGCGTTTCTGGG
TGAGCAAAAACAGGAAGGCAAAATGCCGCAAAAAAGGGAATAAGGGCGACACGGAAATGTTGAATACTCA
TACTCTTCCTTTTTCAATATTATTGAAGCATTTATCAGGGTTATTGTCTCATGAGCGGATACATATTTGA
ATGTATTTAGAAAAATAAACAAATAGGGGTTCCGCGCACATTTCCCCGAAAAGTGCCACCTGACGTCTAA
GAAACCATTATTATCATGACATTAACCTATAAAAATAGGCGTATCACGAGGCCCTTTCGTCTCGCGCGTT
TCGGTGATGACGGTGAAAACCTCTGACACATGCAGCTCCCGGAGACGGTCACAGCTTGTCTGTAAGCGGA
TGCCGGGAGCAGACAAGCCCGTCAGGGCGCGTCAGCGGGTGTTGGCGGGTGTCGGGGCTGGCTTAA
